>Addgene plasmid #172587 | pcDNA3-mRuby2-MACROD1 | addgene full sequence | sequence record 358825 | Addgene NGS Result
GACGGATCGGGAGATCTCCCGATCCCCTATGGTGCACTCTCAGTACAATCTGCTCTGATGCCGCATAGTT
AAGCCAGTATCTGCTCCCTGCTTGTGTGTTGGAGGTCGCTGAGTAGTGCGCGAGCAAAATTTAAGCTACA
ACAAGGCAAGGCTTGACCGACAATTGCATGAAGAATCTGCTTAGGGTTAGGCGTTTTGCGCTGCTTCGCG
ATGTACGGGCCAGATATACGCGTTGACATTGATTATTGACTAGTTATTAATAGTAATCAATTACGGGGTC
ATTAGTTCATAGCCCATATATGGAGTTCCGCGTTACATAACTTACGGTAAATGGCCCGCCTGGCTGACCG
CCCAACGACCCCCGCCCATTGACGTCAATAATGACGTATGTTCCCATAGTAACGCCAATAGGGACTTTCC
ATTGACGTCAATGGGTGGAGTATTTACGGTAAACTGCCCACTTGGCAGTACATCAAGTGTATCATATGCC
AAGTACGCCCCCTATTGACGTCAATGACGGTAAATGGCCCGCCTGGCATTATGCCCAGTACATGACCTTA
TGGGACTTTCCTACTTGGCAGTACATCTACGTATTAGTCATCGCTATTACCATGGTGATGCGGTTTTGGC
AGTACATCAATGGGCGTGGATAGCGGTTTGACTCACGGGGATTTCCAAGTCTCCACCCCATTGACGTCAA
TGGGAGTTTGTTTTGGCACCAAAATCAACGGGACTTTCCAAAATGTCGTAACAACTCCGCCCCATTGACG
CAAATGGGCGGTAGGCGTGTACGGTGGGAGGTCTATATAAGCAGAGCTCTCTGGCTAACTAGAGAACCCA
CTGCTTACTGGCTTATCGAAATTAATACGACTCACTATAGGGAGACCCAAGCTTATGTCTCTACAGAGCC
GACTGTCCGGCCGCCTGGCACAGCTGCGCGCGGCGGGGCAGCTGCTCGTCCCCCCGCGCCCCCGGCCCGG
ACACTTGGCGGGTGCCACGAGGACCCGCAGCAGCACGTGCGGTCCCCCGGCGTTCCTGGGCGTGTTCGGC
CGCCGTGCGCGGACCTCGGCGGGAGTTGGGGCGTGGGGGGCGGCGGCGGTGGGGCGGACAGCCGGGGTGC
GCACTTGGGCCCCCCTGGCCATGGCGGCGAAGGTGGACCTGAGCACCTCCACCGACTGGAAGGAGGCGAA
ATCCTTTCTGAAGGGCCTGAGTGACAAGCAGCGGGAGGAACATTACTTCTGCAAGGACTTTGTCAGGCTG
AAGAAGATCCCGACATGGAAGGAGATGGCGAAAGGGGTGGCTGTGAAGGTGGAGGAGCCCAGGTATAAAA
AGGACAAGCAGCTCAATGAGAAAATCTCCCTGCTCCGCAGCGACATCACCAAGCTGGAGGTGGACGCCAT
CGTCAACGCCGCCAACAGCTCCCTGCTCGGAGGCGGTGGCGTGGACGGCTGCATTCATCGGGCCGCCGGC
CCCCTGCTTACCGACGAGTGCCGGACCCTGCAGAGCTGTAAGACTGGCAAGGCCAAGATCACCGGCGGCT
ATCGGCTCCCGGCCAAGTACGTCATCCACACAGTGGGGCCCATCGCCTACGGGGAGCCCAGCGCCAGCCA
GGCTGCCGAGCTCCGCAGCTGCTACCTGAGCAGTCTGGACCTGCTGCTGGAGCACCGGCTCCGCTCGGTG
GCGTTCCCCTGCATCTCCACCGGCGTGTTTGGCTACCCCTGTGAGGCGGCCGCCGAGATCGTGCTGGCCA
CGCTGCGAGAGTGGCTGGAGCAGCACAAGGACAAGGTGGACCGGCTGATCATCTGCGTGTTCCTCGAGAA
GGACGAGGACATCTACCGGAGCCGGCTCCCCCACTACTTCCCCGTGGCCGCTAGCATGACTGGTGGACAG
CAAATGGGTCGGGATCTGTACGACGATGACGATAAGGATCCGATGGTGTCTAAGGGCGAAGAGCTGATCA
AGGAAAATATGCGTATGAAGGTGGTCATGGAAGGTTCGGTCAACGGCCACCAATTCAAATGCACAGGTGA
AGGAGAAGGCAATCCGTACATGGGAACTCAAACCATGAGGATCAAAGTCATCGAGGGAGGACCCCTGCCA
TTTGCCTTTGACATTCTTGCCACGTCGTTCATGTATGGCAGCCGTACTTTTATCAAGTACCCGAAAGGCA
TTCCTGATTTCTTTAAACAGTCCTTTCCTGAGGGTTTTACTTGGGAAAGAGTTACGAGATACGAAGATGG
TGGAGTCGTCACCGTCATGCAGGACACCAGCCTTGAGGATGGCTGTCTCGTTTACCACGTCCAAGTCAGA
GGGGTAAACTTTCCCTCCAATGGTCCCGTGATGCAGAAGAAGACCAAGGGTTGGGAGCCTAATACAGAGA
TGATGTATCCAGCAGATGGTGGTCTGAGGGGATACACTCATATGGCACTGAAAGTTGATGGTGGTGGCCA
TCTGTCTTGCTCTTTCGTAACAACTTACAGGTCAAAAAAGACCGTCGGGAACATCAAGATGCCCGGTATC
CATGCCGTTGATCACCGCCTGGAAAGGTTAGAGGAAAGTGACAATGAAATGTTCGTAGTACAACGCGAAC
ACGCAGTTGCCAAGTTCGCCGGGCTTGGTGGTGGGATGGACGAGCTGTACAAGTAAGAATTCTGCAGATA
TCCATCACACTGGCGGCCGCTCGAGCATGCATCTAGAGGGCCCTATTCTATAGTGTCACCTAAATGCTAG
AGCTCGCTGATCAGCCTCGACTGTGCCTTCTAGTTGCCAGCCATCTGTTGTTTGCCCCTCCCCCGTGCCT
TCCTTGACCCTGGAAGGTGCCACTCCCACTGTCCTTTCCTAATAAAATGAGGAAATTGCATCGCATTGTC
TGAGTAGGTGTCATTCTATTCTGGGGGGTGGGGTGGGGCAGGACAGCAAGGGGGAGGATTGGGAAGACAA
TAGCAGGCATGCTGGGGATGCGGTGGGCTCTATGGCTTCTGAGGCGGAAAGAACCAGCTGGGGCTCTAGG
GGGTATCCCC
[124 nt withheld, positions 3021-3144]
C
[91 nt withheld, positions 3146-3236]
A
[49 nt withheld, positions 3238-3286]
CCTTTGACGTTGGAGTCCACGTTCTTT
[37 nt withheld, positions 3314-3350]
ACCCTATCTCGGTCTATTCTTTTGATTTATAAGGGATTTTGCCGATTTCGGCCTATTGGTTAAAAAATGA
GCTGATTTAACAAAAATTTAACGCGAATTAATTCTGTGGAATGTGTGTCAGTTAGGGTGTGGAAAGTCCC
CAGGCTCCCCAGCAGGCAGAAGTATGCAAAGCATGCATCTCAATTAGTCAGCAACCAGGTGTGGAAAGTC
CCCAGGCTCCCCAGCAGGCAGAAGTATGCAAAGCATGCATCTCAATTAGTCAGCAACCATAGTCCCGCCC
CTAACTCCGCCCATCCCGCCCCTAACTCCGCCCAGTTCCGCCCATTCTCCGCCCCATGGCTGACTAATTT
TTTTTATTTATGCAGAGGCCGAGGCCGCCTCTGCCTCTGAGCTATTCCAGAAGTAGTGAGGAGGCTTTTT
TGGAGGCCTAGGCTTTTGCAAAAAGCTCCCGGGAGCTTGTATATCCATTTTCGGATCTGATCAAGAGACA
GGATGAGGATCGTTTCGCATGATTGAACAAGATGGATTGCACGCAGGTTCTCCGGCCGCTTGGGTGGAGA
GGCTATTCGGCTATGACTGGGCACAACAGACAATCGGCTGCTCTGATGCCGCCGTGTTCCGGCTGTCAGC
GCAGGGGCGCCCGGTTCTTTTTGTCAAGACCGACCTGTCCGGTGCCCTGAATGAACTGCAGGACGAGGCA
GCGCGGCTATCGTGGCTGGCCACGACGGGCGTTCCTTGCGCAGCTGTGCTCGACGTTGTCACTGAAGCGG
GAAGGGACTGGCTGCTATTGGGCGAAGTGCCGGGGCAGGATCTCCTGTCATCTCACCTTGCTCCTGCCGA
GAAAGTATCCATCATGGCTGATGCAATGCGGCGGCTGCATACGCTTGATCCGGCTACCTGCCCATTCGAC
CACCAAGCGAAACATCGCATCGAGCGAGCACGTACTCGGATGGAAGCCGGTCTTGTCGATCAGGATGATC
TGGACGAAGAGCATCAGGGGCTCGCGCCAGCCGAACTGTTCGCCAGGCTCAAGGCGCGCATGCCCGACGG
CGAGGATCTCGTCGTGACCCATGGCGATGCCTGCTTGCCGAATATCATGGTGGAAAATGGCCGCTTTTCT
GGATTCATCGACTGTGGCCGGCTGGGTGTGGCGGACCGCTATCAGGACATAGCGTTGGCTACCCGTGATA
TTGCTGAAGAGCTTGGCGGCGAATGGGCTGACCGCTTCCTCGTGCTTTACGGTATCGCCGCTCCCGATTC
GCAGCGCATCGCCTTCTATCGCCTTCTTGACGAGTTCTTCTGAGCGGGACTCTGGGGTTCGAAATGACCG
ACCAAGCGACGCCCAACCTGCCATCACGAGATTTCGATTCCACCGCCGCCTTCTATGAAAGGTTGGGCTT
CGGAATCGTTTTCCGGGACGCCGGCTGGATGATCCTCCAGCGCGGGGATCTCATGCTGGAGTTCTTCGCC
CACCCCAACTTGTTTATTGCAGCTTATAATGGTTACAAATAAAGCAATAGCATCACAAATTTCACAAATA
AAGCATTTTTTTCACTGCATTCTAGTTGTGGTTTGTCCAAACTCATCAATGTATCTTATCATGTCTGTAT
ACCGTCGACCTCTAGCTAGAGCTTGGCGTAATCATGGTCATAGCTGTTTCCTGTGTGAAATTGTTATCCG
CTCACAATTCCACACAACATACGAGCCGGAAGCATAAAGTGTAAAGCCTGGGGTGCCTAATGAGTGAGCT
AACTCACATTAATTGCGTTGCGCTCACTGCCCGCTTTCCAGTCGGGAAACCTGTCGTGCCAGCTGCATTA
ATGAATCGGCCAACGCGCGGGGAGAGGCGGTTTGCGTATTGGGCGCTCTTCCGCTTCCTCGCTCACTGAC
TCGCTGCGCTCGGTCGTTCGGCTGCGGCGAGCGGTATCAGCTCACTCAAAGGCGGTAATACGGTTATCCA
CAGAATCAGGGGATAACGCAGGAAAGAACATGTGAGCAAAAGGCCAGCAAAAGGCCAGGAACCGTAAAAA
GGCCGCGTTGCTGGCGTTTTTCCATAGGCTCCGCCCCCCTGACGAGCATCACAAAAATCGACGCTCAAGT
CAGAGGTGGCGAAACCCGACAGGACTATAAAGATACCAGGCGTTTCCCCCTGGAAGCTCCCTCGTGCGCT
CTCCTGTTCCGACCCTGCCGCTTACCGGATACCTGTCCGCCTTTCTCCCTTCGGGAAGCGTGGCGCTTTC
TCATAGCTCACGCTGTAGGTATCTCAGTTCGGTGTAGGTCGTTCGCTCCAAGCTGGGCTGTGTGCACGAA
CCCCCCGTTCAGCCCGACCGCTGCGCCTTATCCGGTAACTATCGTCTTGAGTCCAACCCGGTAAGACACG
ACTTATCGCCACTGGCAGCAGCCACTGGTAACAGGATTAGCAGAGCGAGGTATGTAGGCGGTGCTACAGA
GTTCTTGAAGTGGTGGCCTAACTACGGCTACACTAGAAGAACAGTATTTGGTATCTGCGCTCTGCTGAAG
CCAGTTACCTTCGGAAAAAGAGTTGGTAGCTCTTGATCCGGCAAACAAACCACCGCTGGTAGCGGTGGTT
TTTTTGTTTGCAAGCAGCAGATTACGCGCAGAAAAAAAGGATCTCAAGAAGATCCTTTGATCTTTTCTAC
GGGGTCTGACGCTCAGTGGAACGAAAACTCACGTTAAGGGATTTTGGTCATGAGATTATCAAAAAGGATC
TTCACCTAGATCCTTTTAAATTAAAAATGAAGTTTTAAATCAATCTAAAGTATATATGAGTAAACTTGGT
CTGACAGTTACCAATGCTTAATCAGTGAGGCACCTATCTCAGCGATCTGTCTATTTCGTTCATCCATAGT
TGCCTGACTCCCCGTCGTGTAGATAACTACGATACGGGAGGGCTTACCATCTGGCCCCAGTGCTGCAATG
ATACCGCGAGACCCACGCTCACCGGCTCCAGATTTATCAGCAATAAACCAGCCAGCCGGAAGGGCCGAGC
GCAGAAGTGGTCCTGCAACTTTATCCGCCTCCATCCAGTCTATTAATTGTTGCCGGGAAGCTAGAGTAAG
TAGTTCGCCAGTTAATAGTTTGCGCAACGTTGTTGCCATTGCTACAGGCATCGTGGTGTCACGCTCGTCG
TTTGGTATGGCTTCATTCAGCTCCGGTTCCCAACGATCAAGGCGAGTTACATGATCCCCCATGTTGTGCA
AAAAAGCGGTTAGCTCCTTCGGTCCTCCGATCGTTGTCAGAAGTAAGTTGGCCGCAGTGTTATCACTCAT
GGTTATGGCAGCACTGCATAATTCTCTTACTGTCATGCCATCCGTAAGATGCTTTTCTGTGACTGGTGAG
TACTCAACCAAGTCATTCTGAGAATAGTGTATGCGGCGACCGAGTTGCTCTTGCCCGGCGTCAATACGGG
ATAATACCGCGCCACATAGCAGAACTTTAAAAGTGCTCATCATTGGAAAACGTTCTTCGGGGCGAAAACT
CTCAAGGATCTTACCGCTGTTGAGATCCAGTTCGATGTAACCCACTCGTGCACCCAACTGATCTTCAGCA
TCTTTTACTTTCACCAGCGTTTCTGGGTGAGCAAAAACAGGAAGGCAAAATGCCGCAAAAAAGGGAATAA
GGGCGACACGGAAATGTTGAATACTCATACTCTTCCTTTTTCAATATTATTGAAGCATTTATCAGGGTTA
TTGTCTCATGAGCGGATACATATTTGAATGTATTTAGAAAAATAAACAAATAGGGGTTCCGCGCACATTT
CCCCGAAAAGTGCCACCTGACGTC
Features (pLannotate 1.2.2; 24 found; start..end, strand, type, name):
     28..80      -  misc_feature   bom (fragment): basis of mobility region from pBR322
    235..614     +  enhancer       CMV enhancer: human cytomegalovirus immediate early enhancer
    615..818     +  promoter       CMV promoter: human cytomegalovirus (CMV) immediate early promoter
    814..847     +  LTR            5' LTR (truncated) (fragment): truncated 5' long terminal repeat (LTR) from HIV-1
    863..881     +  promoter       T7 promoter: promoter for bacteriophage T7 RNA polymerase
    895..1869    +  CDS            MACROD1: MACD1_HUMAN - Also known as LRP16. Experimental evidence at protein level: Swiss-Prot protein existence level 1. Removes ADP-ribose from asparatate and glutamate residues in proteins bearing a single ADP-ribose moiety (PubMed:23474714, PubMed:23474712). Inactive towards proteins bearing poly-ADP-ribose (PubMed:23474714, PubMed:23474712). Deacetylates O-acetyl-ADP ribose, a signaling molecule generated by the deacetylation of acetylated lysine residues in histones and other proteins (PubMed:21257746). Plays a role in estrogen signaling (PubMed:17893710, PubMed:17914104, PubMed:19403568). Binds
   1870..1899    +  CDS            T7 tag (gene 10 leader) (fragment): leader peptide from bacteriophage T7 gene 10 promotes efficient translation in E. coli
   1903..1926    +  CDS            Xpress™ tag: Xpress™ epitope tag, including an enterokinase recognition and cleavage site
   1933..2643    +  CDS            mRuby2: mRuby2 is a basic (constitutively fluorescent) red fluorescent protein published in 2012, derived from Entacmaea quadricolor. It has moderate acid sensitivity.
   2707..2725    -  promoter       SP6 promoter: promoter for bacteriophage SP6 RNA polymerase
   2751..2975    +  polyA_signal   bGH poly(A) signal: bovine growth hormone polyadenylation signal
   2979..3000    +  promoter       SV40 promoter (fragment): SV40 enhancer and early promoter
   3021..3449    +  rep_origin     f1 ori (sequence partly withheld): f1 bacteriophage origin of replication; arrow indicates direction of (+) strand synthesis
   3463..3792    +  promoter       SV40 promoter: SV40 enhancer and early promoter
   3859..4650    +  CDS            neo: KKA2_KLEPN - Also known as kan, nptII. Experimental evidence at protein level: Swiss-Prot protein existence level 1. Resistance to kanamycin, neomycin, paromomycin, ribostamycin, butirosin and gentamicin B. From Klebsiella pneumoniae.
   4674..4832    +  CDS            ble (fragment): BLE_KLEPN - Experimental evidence at protein level: Swiss-Prot protein existence level 1. Binding protein with a strong affinity to the bleomycin family of antibiotics. Binds to CL990; an antimitotic-antibiotic compound. From Klebsiella pneumoniae.
   4827..4948    +  polyA_signal   SV40 poly(A) signal: SV40 polyadenylation signal
   5021..5037    -  protein_bind   lac operator: The lac repressor binds to the lac operator to inhibit transcription in E. coli. This inhibition can be relieved by adding lactose or isopropyl-β-D-thiogalactopyranoside (IPTG). lac repressor encoded by lacI
   5045..5075    -  promoter       lac promoter: promoter for the E. coli lac operon
   5090..5111    -  protein_bind   CAP binding site: CAP binding activates transcription in the presence of cAMP. E. coli catabolite activator protein
   5124..5216    -  CDS            lacI (fragment): lac repressor; lacI; The lac repressor binds to the lac operator to inhibit transcription in E. coli. This inhibition can be relieved by adding lactose or isopropyl-β-D-thiogalactopyranoside (IPTG).
   5399..5987    -  rep_origin     ori: high-copy-number ColE1/pMB1/pBR322/pUC origin of replication
   6158..7018    -  CDS            AmpR: β-lactamase; bla; confers resistance to ampicillin, carbenicillin, and related antibiotics
   7019..7123    -  promoter       AmpR promoter: bla
