[The description below was written by a language model from this plasmid's Addgene catalogue record and pLannotate feature annotations shown in this document.]
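Description:
pcDNA3-mRuby2-MACROD1 is a mammalian expression plasmid built on a pcDNA3-mRuby2 backbone for transient expression of human MACROD1 (also called LRP16) fused at its C terminus to the red fluorescent protein mRuby2. It is maintained in E. coli as a high-copy plasmid through a ColE1/pUC-type origin and selected with ampicillin via the β-lactamase gene. An f1 origin is also present. For mammalian cells, an SV40 early promoter drives a neomycin phosphotransferase gene terminated by an SV40 polyadenylation signal, allowing G418 selection if stable lines are wanted. The catalogue lists a total size of 7116 bp, whereas the sequenced record is 7,154 nt, a small discrepancy the record does not explain.

The expression cassette uses the human CMV immediate-early enhancer and promoter, followed by a T7 promoter that also serves as a sequencing primer site. The MACROD1 coding sequence, cloned between HindIII and NheI sites, runs into a short linker region annotated as a fragment of the T7 gene 10 leader and an Xpress epitope with its enterokinase site. This is followed by mRuby2 and then a bovine growth hormone polyadenylation signal, with a reverse-oriented SP6 promoter in between. A few small annotations, such as a truncated HIV-1 LTR fragment, a ble fragment and lac-derived elements, look like backbone remnants or short similarity matches rather than functional parts.

MACROD1 is a macrodomain hydrolase that removes mono-ADP-ribose from modified proteins and deacetylates O-acetyl-ADP-ribose. The fluorescent fusion suits live or fixed-cell imaging of its subcellular localisation, consistent with the associated study comparing the expression, localisation and interactomes of MACROD1, MACROD2 and TARG1.
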