Addgene plasmid #172587: pcDNA3-mRuby2-MACROD1
Purpose: For transient expression of C-terminal mRuby2-tagged MACROD1
Depositing lab: Karla Feijs. Depositing organization: Universitaetsklinikum Aachen. Publication: Comparative analysis of MACROD1, MACROD2 and TARG1 expression, localisation and interactome. Zaja R, Aydin G, Lippok BE, Feederle R, Luscher B, Feijs KLH. Sci Rep. 2020 May 19;10(1):8286. doi: 10.1038/s41598-020-64623-y. PubMed 32427867.
Backbone
  Vector backbone: pcDNA3-mRuby2
  Backbone size w/o insert (bp): 6140
  Total vector size (bp): 7116
  Vector type: Mammalian Expression
  Selectable markers: Neomycin (select with G418)
Growth in bacteria
  Bacterial resistance: Ampicillin, 100 μg/mL
  Growth temperature: 37°C
  Growth strain: DH5alpha
  Copy number: High Copy
Gene/Insert
  Gene/Insert name: MACROD1 (alt name: LRP16)
  Species: H. sapiens (human)
  Insert size (bp): 978
  Entrez Gene: MACROD1 (a.k.a. LRP16)
  Promoter: CMV
  Tag / fusion protein: mRuby2 (C terminal on insert)
  Cloning method: Restriction Enzyme; 5′ cloning site HindIII (not destroyed); 3′ cloning site NheI (not destroyed)
  Sequencing primers: 5′ T7; 3′ BGHrev
Terms and licenses: Academic/Nonprofit Terms; Industry Terms: Not Available to Industry
How to cite: pcDNA3-mRuby2-MACROD1 was a gift from Karla Feijs (Addgene plasmid # 172587 ; http://n2t.net/addgene:172587 ; RRID:Addgene_172587)
